Addgene plasmid #49475: EGFP-Rab4AQ67L
Purpose: expresses EGFP-Rab4AQ67L (constitutively active mutant) in mammalian cells
Depositing lab: Marci Scidmore. Depositing organization: Cornell University. Publication: The GTPase Rab4 interacts with Chlamydia trachomatis inclusion membrane protein CT229. Rzomp KA, Moorhead AR, Scidmore MA. Infect Immun. 2006 Sep;74(9):5362-73. 10.1128/IAI.00539-06 PubMed 16926431.
Backbone
  Vector backbone: EGFP C1
  Backbone manufacturer: Clontech
  Backbone size w/o insert (bp): 4731
  Total vector size (bp): 5300
  Modifications to backbone: none
  Vector type: Mammalian Expression
  Selectable markers: Neomycin (select with G418)
Growth in bacteria
  Bacterial resistance: Kanamycin, 50 μg/mL
  Growth temperature: 37°C
  Growth strain: DH5alpha
  Copy number: High Copy
Gene/Insert
  Gene/Insert name: Rab4AQ67L
  Species: H. sapiens (human)
  Insert size (bp): 650
  Mutation: Glutamine 67 to Leucine**
  GenBank ID: AF498934
  Entrez Gene: RAB4A (a.k.a. HRES-1, HRES-1/RAB4, HRES1, RAB4)
  Promoter: CMV
  Tag / fusion protein: EGFP (N terminal on insert)
  Cloning method: Restriction Enzyme; 5′ cloning site BamHI/BglII (destroyed during cloning); 3′ cloning site XhoI/SalI (destroyed during cloning)
  Sequencing primers: 5′ EGFP C (CATGGTCCTGCTGGAGTTCGTG)
Resource information
  A portion of this plasmid was derived from a plasmid made by: purchased from Missouri S&T cDNA Resource Center (cDNA.org) pCDNA3.1+Rab4A
Terms and licenses: Academic/Nonprofit Terms; Industry Terms: Not Available to Industry
Depositor comments: Quick Change mutagenesis ** Note, this mutation corresponds to Q72L in the full length Rab4A
How to cite: EGFP-Rab4AQ67L was a gift from Marci Scidmore (Addgene plasmid # 49475)
