[The description below was written by a language model from this plasmid's Addgene catalogue record and pLannotate feature annotations shown in this document.]
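Description:
EGFP-Rab4AQ67L is a mammalian expression plasmid built on the Clontech EGFP C1 backbone that produces human Rab4A carrying a glutamine-to-leucine substitution as an N-terminal EGFP fusion. Transcription is driven by the human cytomegalovirus immediate early enhancer and promoter. The EGFP coding sequence runs across the plasmid's numbering origin into the RAB4A open reading frame, and an SV40 polyadenylation signal follows. The insert of about 650 bp was derived from a commercially obtained Rab4A cDNA clone and placed in the multiple cloning site by ligating compatible ends (BamHI/BglII and XhoI/SalI), which destroyed both junction sites. The point mutation was introduced by site-directed mutagenesis. The depositor notes that position 67 in this clone corresponds to Q72L in full-length Rab4A. The record describes the mutant as constitutively active. This fits with Rab4A being a small GTPase that cycles between GTP-bound active and GDP-bound inactive states and acts in vesicular and endosomal trafficking.

The plasmid is maintained at high copy in E. coli through a ColE1/pUC-type origin and also carries an f1 origin. A single Tn5 NeoR/KanR gene provides both selections. A bacterial bla-type promoter expresses it for kanamycin resistance, and the SV40 enhancer/early promoter, with an HSV TK polyadenylation signal, expresses it for G418 selection of mammalian cells. The annotated sequence is 5,367 nt, slightly above the catalogued total of 5,300 bp. Small annotated fragments (large T antigen, ble, bGH poly(A)) appear to be backbone remnants rather than functional parts. The construct is suited to visualising the localisation of active Rab4A in live or fixed cells, and the associated work examined Rab4 interaction with a Chlamydia trachomatis inclusion membrane protein.
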