Features (pLannotate 1.2.2; 15 found; start..end, strand, type, name):
      9..662     +  CDS            RAB4A: RAB4A_HUMAN - Also known as RAB4. Experimental evidence at protein level: Swiss-Prot protein existence level 1. Small GTPase which cycles between an active GTP-bound and an inactive GDP-bound state (PubMed:15907487, PubMed:16034420). Involved in protein transport (PubMed:29425100). Plays a role in vesicular traffic. Mediates VEGFR2 endosomal trafficking to enhance VEGFR2 signaling (PubMed:29425100). Acts as a regulator of platelet alpha- granule release during activation and aggregation of platelets (By similarity). From Homo sapiens (Human).
    667..692     +  misc_feature   MCS (fragment): multiple cloning site
    709..793     +  CDS            large T antigen (fragment): large T antigen from SV40 (simian virus 40)
    816..937     +  polyA_signal   SV40 poly(A) signal: SV40 polyadenylation signal
    971..1399    -  rep_origin     f1 ori (sequence partly withheld): f1 bacteriophage origin of replication; arrow indicates direction of (+) strand synthesis
   1426..1530    +  promoter       AmpR promoter: bla
   1532..1889    +  promoter       SV40 promoter: SV40 enhancer and early promoter
   1924..2718    +  CDS            NeoR/KanR: aminoglycoside phosphotransferase from Tn5; aph(3')-II (or nptII); confers resistance to neomycin, kanamycin, and G418 (Geneticin®)
   2739..2891    +  CDS            ble (fragment): BLE_KLEPN - Experimental evidence at protein level: Swiss-Prot protein existence level 1. Binding protein with a strong affinity to the bleomycin family of antibiotics. Binds to CL990; an antimitotic-antibiotic compound. From Klebsiella pneumoniae.
   2950..2997    +  polyA_signal   HSV TK poly(A) signal: herpes simplex virus thymidine kinase polyadenylation signal (Cole and Stacy, 1985)
   3088..3104    -  polyA_signal   bGH poly(A) signal (fragment): bovine growth hormone polyadenylation signal
   3326..3914    +  rep_origin     ori: high-copy-number ColE1/pMB1/pBR322/pUC origin of replication
   4089..4392    +  enhancer       CMV enhancer: human cytomegalovirus immediate early enhancer
   4393..4596    +  promoter       CMV promoter: human cytomegalovirus (CMV) immediate early promoter
   4641..5357    +  CDS            EGFP: EGFP is a basic (constitutively fluorescent) green fluorescent protein published in 1996, derived from Aequorea victoria. It is reported to be a rapidly-maturing weak dimer with moderate acid sensitivity.
>Addgene plasmid #49475 | EGFP-Rab4AQ67L | depositor full sequence | sequence record 73782 | EGFP-Rab4AQ67L sequence 5367 bps
GATCCACCATGTCGCAGACGGCCATGTCCGAAACCTACGATTTTTTGTTTAAGTTCTTGGTTATTGGAAA
TGCAGGAACTGGCAAATCTTGCTTACTTCATCAGTTTATTGAAAAAAAATTCAAAGATGACTCAAATCAT
ACAATAGGAGTGGAATTTGGTTCAAAGATAATAAATGTTGGTGGTAAATATGTAAAGTTACAAATATGGG
ATACAGCAGGACTAGAACGATTCAGGTCCGTGACGAGAAGTTATTACCGAGGCGCGGCCGGGGCTCTCCT
CGTCTATGATATCACCAGCCGAGAAACCTACAATGCGCTTACTAATTGGTTAACAGATGCCCGAATGCTA
GCGAGCCAGAACATTGTGATCATCCTTTGTGGAAACAAGAAGGACCTGGATGCAGATCGTGAAGTTACCT
TCTTAGAAGCCTCCAGATTTGCTCAAGAAAATGAGCTGATGTTTTTGGAAACAAGTGCGCTCACAGGGGA
GAATGTAGAAGAGGCTTTTGTACAGTGTGCAAGAAAAATACTTAACAAAATCGAATCAGGTGAGCTGGAC
CCAGAAAGAATGGGCTCAGGTATTCAGTACGGAGATGCTGCCTTGAGACAGCTGAGGTCACCGCGGCGCG
CACAGGCCCCGAACGCTCAGGAGTGTGGTTGTTAGCTCGACGGTACCGCGGGCCCGGGATCCACCGGATC
TAGATAACTGATCATAATCAGCCATACCACATTTGTAGAGGTTTTACTTGCTTTAAAAAACCTCCCACAC
CTCCCCCTGAACCTGAAACATAAAATGAATGCAATTGTTGTTGTTAACTTGTTTATTGCAGCTTATAATG
GTTACAAATAAAGCAATAGCATCACAAATTTCACAAATAAAGCATTTTTTTCACTGCATTCTAGTTGTGG
TTTGTCCAAACTCATCAATGTATCTTAACGCGTAAATTGTAAGCGTTAATATTTTGTTAAAATTCGCGTT
AAATTTTTGTTAAATCAGCTCATTTTTTAACCAATAGGCCGAAATCGGCAAAATCCCTTATAAATCAAAA
GAATAGACCGAGATAGGGT
[37 nt withheld, positions 1070-1106]
AAAGAACGTGGACTCCAACGTCAAAGG
[49 nt withheld, positions 1134-1182]
T
[91 nt withheld, positions 1184-1274]
G
[124 nt withheld, positions 1276-1399]
CAGGTGGCACTTTTCGGGGAAATGTGCGCGGAACCCCTATTTGTTTATTTTTCTAAATACATTCAAATAT
GTATCCGCTCATGAGACAATAACCCTGATAAATGCTTCAATAATATTGAAAAAGGAAGAGTCCTGAGGCG
GAAAGAACCAGCTGTGGAATGTGTGTCAGTTAGGGTGTGGAAAGTCCCCAGGCTCCCCAGCAGGCAGAAG
TATGCAAAGCATGCATCTCAATTAGTCAGCAACCAGGTGTGGAAAGTCCCCAGGCTCCCCAGCAGGCAGA
AGTATGCAAAGCATGCATCTCAATTAGTCAGCAACCATAGTCCCGCCCCTAACTCCGCCCATCCCGCCCC
TAACTCCGCCCAGTTCCGCCCATTCTCCGCCCCATGGCTGACTAATTTTTTTTATTTATGCAGAGGCCGA
GGCCGCCTCGGCCTCTGAGCTATTCCAGAAGTAGTGAGGAGGCTTTTTTGGAGGCCTAGGCTTTTGCAAA
GATCGATCAAGAGACAGGATGAGGATCGTTTCGCATGATTGAACAAGATGGATTGCACGCAGGTTCTCCG
GCCGCTTGGGTGGAGAGGCTATTCGGCTATGACTGGGCACAACAGACAATCGGCTGCTCTGATGCCGCCG
TGTTCCGGCTGTCAGCGCAGGGGCGCCCGGTTCTTTTTGTCAAGACCGACCTGTCCGGTGCCCTGAATGA
ACTGCAAGACGAGGCAGCGCGGCTATCGTGGCTGGCCACGACGGGCGTTCCTTGCGCAGCTGTGCTCGAC
GTTGTCACTGAAGCGGGAAGGGACTGGCTGCTATTGGGCGAAGTGCCGGGGCAGGATCTCCTGTCATCTC
ACCTTGCTCCTGCCGAGAAAGTATCCATCATGGCTGATGCAATGCGGCGGCTGCATACGCTTGATCCGGC
TACCTGCCCATTCGACCACCAAGCGAAACATCGCATCGAGCGAGCACGTACTCGGATGGAAGCCGGTCTT
GTCGATCAGGATGATCTGGACGAAGAGCATCAGGGGCTCGCGCCAGCCGAACTGTTCGCCAGGCTCAAGG
CGAGCATGCCCGACGGCGAGGATCTCGTCGTGACCCATGGCGATGCCTGCTTGCCGAATATCATGGTGGA
AAATGGCCGCTTTTCTGGATTCATCGACTGTGGCCGGCTGGGTGTGGCGGACCGCTATCAGGACATAGCG
TTGGCTACCCGTGATATTGCTGAAGAGCTTGGCGGCGAATGGGCTGACCGCTTCCTCGTGCTTTACGGTA
TCGCCGCTCCCGATTCGCAGCGCATCGCCTTCTATCGCCTTCTTGACGAGTTCTTCTGAGCGGGACTCTG
GGGTTCGAAATGACCGACCAAGCGACGCCCAACCTGCCATCACGAGATTTCGATTCCACCGCCGCCTTCT
ATGAAAGGTTGGGCTTCGGAATCGTTTTCCGGGACGCCGGCTGGATGATCCTCCAGCGCGGGGATCTCAT
GCTGGAGTTCTTCGCCCACCCTAGGGGGAGGCTAACTGAAACACGGAAGGAGACAATACCGGAAGGAACC
CGCGCTATGACGGCAATAAAAAGACAGAATAAAACGCACGGTGTTGGGTCGTTTGTTCATAAACGCGGGG
TTCGGTCCCAGGGCTGGCACTCTGTCGATACCCCACCGAGACCCCATTGGGGCCAATACGCCCGCGTTTC
TTCCTTTTCCCCACCCCACCCCCCAAGTTCGGGTGAAGGCCCAGGGCTCGCAGCCAACGTCGGGGCGGCA
GGCCCTGCCATAGCCTCAGGTTACTCATATATACTTTAGATTGATTTAAAACTTCATTTTTAATTTAAAA
GGATCTAGGTGAAGATCCTTTTTGATAATCTCATGACCAAAATCCCTTAACGTGAGTTTTCGTTCCACTG
AGCGTCAGACCCCGTAGAAAAGATCAAAGGATCTTCTTGAGATCCTTTTTTTCTGCGCGTAATCTGCTGC
TTGCAAACAAAAAAACCACCGCTACCAGCGGTGGTTTGTTTGCCGGATCAAGAGCTACCAACTCTTTTTC
CGAAGGTAACTGGCTTCAGCAGAGCGCAGATACCAAATACTGTCCTTCTAGTGTAGCCGTAGTTAGGCCA
CCACTTCAAGAACTCTGTAGCACCGCCTACATACCTCGCTCTGCTAATCCTGTTACCAGTGGCTGCTGCC
AGTGGCGATAAGTCGTGTCTTACCGGGTTGGACTCAAGACGATAGTTACCGGATAAGGCGCAGCGGTCGG
GCTGAACGGGGGGTTCGTGCACACAGCCCAGCTTGGAGCGAACGACCTACACCGAACTGAGATACCTACA
GCGTGAGCTATGAGAAAGCGCCACGCTTCCCGAAGGGAGAAAGGCGGACAGGTATCCGGTAAGCGGCAGG
GTCGGAACAGGAGAGCGCACGAGGGAGCTTCCAGGGGGAAACGCCTGGTATCTTTATAGTCCTGTCGGGT
TTCGCCACCTCTGACTTGAGCGTCGATTTTTGTGATGCTCGTCAGGGGGGCGGAGCCTATGGAAAAACGC
CAGCAACGCGGCCTTTTTACGGTTCCTGGCCTTTTGCTGGCCTTTTGCTCACATGTTCTTTCCTGCGTTA
TCCCCTGATTCTGTGGATAACCGTATTACCGCCATGCATTAGTTATTAATAGTAATCAATTACGGGGTCA
TTAGTTCATAGCCCATATATGGAGTTCCGCGTTACATAACTTACGGTAAATGGCCCGCCTGGCTGACCGC
CCAACGACCCCCGCCCATTGACGTCAATAATGACGTATGTTCCCATAGTAACGCCAATAGGGACTTTCCA
TTGACGTCAATGGGTGGAGTATTTACGGTAAACTGCCCACTTGGCAGTACATCAAGTGTATCATATGCCA
AGTACGCCCCCTATTGACGTCAATGACGGTAAATGGCCCGCCTGGCATTATGCCCAGTACATGACCTTAT
GGGACTTTCCTACTTGGCAGTACATCTACGTATTAGTCATCGCTATTACCATGGTGATGCGGTTTTGGCA
GTACATCAATGGGCGTGGATAGCGGTTTGACTCACGGGGATTTCCAAGTCTCCACCCCATTGACGTCAAT
GGGAGTTTGTTTTGGCACCAAAATCAACGGGACTTTCCAAAATGTCGTAACAACTCCGCCCCATTGACGC
AAATGGGCGGTAGGCGTGTACGGTGGGAGGTCTATATAAGCAGAGCTGGTTTAGTGAACCGTCAGATCCG
CTAGCGCTACCGGTCGCCACCATGGTGAGCAAGGGCGAGGAGCTGTTCACCGGGGTGGTGCCCATCCTGG
TCGAGCTGGACGGCGACGTAAACGGCCACAAGTTCAGCGTGTCCGGCGAGGGCGAGGGCGATGCCACCTA
CGGCAAGCTGACCCTGAAGTTCATCTGCACCACCGGCAAGCTGCCCGTGCCCTGGCCCACCCTCGTGACC
ACCCTGACCTACGGCGTGCAGTGCTTCAGCCGCTACCCCGACCACATGAAGCAGCACGACTTCTTCAAGT
CCGCCATGCCCGAAGGCTACGTCCAGGAGCGCACCATCTTCTTCAAGGACGACGGCAACTACAAGACCCG
CGCCGAGGTGAAGTTCGAGGGCGACACCCTGGTGAACCGCATCGAGCTGAAGGGCATCGACTTCAAGGAG
GACGGCAACATCCTGGGGCACAAGCTGGAGTACAACTACAACAGCCACAACGTCTATATCATGGCCGACA
AGCAGAAGAACGGCATCAAGGTGAACTTCAAGATCCGCCACAACATCGAGGACGGCAGCGTGCAGCTCGC
CGACCACTACCAGCAGAACACCCCCATCGGCGACGGCCCCGTGCTGCTGCCCGACAACCACTACCTGAGC
ACCCAGTCCGCCCTGAGCAAAGACCCCAACGAGAAGCGCGATCACATGGTCCTGCTGGAGTTCGTGACCG
CCGCCGGGATCACTCTCGGCATGGACGAGCTGTACAAGTCCGGACTCA
