>Addgene plasmid #49475 | EGFP-Rab4AQ67L | addgene partial sequence | sequence record 75944 | EGFP-C 5'-CATGGTCCTGCTGGAGTTCGTG-3'
CTCTCGGCATGGACGAGCTGTACAAGTCCGGACTCAGATCCACCATGTCGCAGACGGCCATGTCCGAAAC
CTACGATTTTTTGTTTAAGTTCTTGGTTATTGGAAATGCAGGAACTGGCAAATCTTGCTTACTTCATCAG
TTTATTGAAAAAAAATTCAAAGATGACTCAAATCATACAATAGGAGTGGAATTTGGTTCAAAGATAATAA
ATGTTGGTGGTAAATATGTAAAGTTACAAATATGGGATACAGCAGGACTAGAACGATTCAGGTCCGTGAC
GAGAAGTTATTACCGAGGCGCGGCCGGGGCTCTCCTCGTCTATGATATCACCAGCCGAGAAACCTACAAT
GCGCTTACTAATTGGTTAACAGATGCCCGAATGCTAGCGAGCCAGAACATTGTGATCATCCTTTGTGGAA
ACAAGAAGGACCTGGATGCAGATCGTGAAGTTACCTTCTTAGAAGCCTCCAGATTTGCTCAAGAAAATGA
GCTGATGTTTTTGGAAACAAGTGCGCTCACAGGGGAGAATGTAGAAGAGGCTTTTGTACAGTGTGCAAGA
AAAATACTTAACAAAATCGAATCAGGTGAGCTGGACCCAGAAAGAATGGGCTCAGGTATTCAGTACGGAG
ATGCTGCCTTGAGACAGCTGAGGTCACCGCGGCGCGCACAGGCCCCGAACGCTCAGGAGTGTGGTTGTTA
GCTCGACGGTACCGCGGGCCCGGGATCCACCGGATCTAGATAACTGATCATAATCAGCCATACCACATTT
GTAGAGGTTTTACTTGCTTTAAAAAACCTCCCACACCTCCCCCTGAACCTGAAACATAAAATGAATGCAA
TTGTTGTTGTTAACTTGTTTATTGCAGCTTATAATGGTTACAAATAAAGCAATAGCATCACAAATTTCAC
AAATAAAGCATTTTTTTCACTGCATTCTAGTTGTGGTTTGTCCAAACTCATCAATGTATCTTAACGCGTA
AATTGTAAGCGTTAATATTTTGTTAAAATTCGCGTTAAATTTTTGTTAAATCAGCTCATTTTTTAACCAA
TAGGCCGAAATCGGCAAAATCCCTTATAAATCAAAA
